Addgene plasmid #13826: pMXs-EGFP-ERas-IP
Depositing lab: Shinya Yamanaka. Depositing organization: Kyoto University, Center for iPS Cell Research and Application. Publication: Differential membrane localization of ERas and Rheb, two Ras-related proteins involved in the phosphatidylinositol 3-kinase/mTOR pathway. Takahashi K, Nakagawa M, Young SG, Yamanaka S. J Biol Chem. 2005 Sep 23. 280(38):32768-74. 10.1074/jbc.M506280200 PubMed 16046393.
Backbone
  Vector backbone: pMX-EGFP-gw-IP
  Backbone size w/o insert (bp): 6900
  Vector type: Mammalian Expression, Retroviral
  Selectable markers: Puromycin
Growth in bacteria
  Bacterial resistance: Ampicillin, 100 μg/mL
  Growth temperature: 37°C
  Growth strain: DH5alpha
  Copy number: High Copy
Gene/Insert
  Gene/Insert name: ERas
  Species: M. musculus (mouse)
  Insert size (bp): 700
  Mutation: WT
  Entrez Gene: Eras (a.k.a. RP23-198C2.4, HRAS2, HRasp, Ha-Ras2, ecat5)
  Tag / fusion protein: EGFP (N terminal on backbone)
  Cloning method: Restriction Enzyme
  Sequencing primers: 5′ EGFP-C
Resource information
  A portion of this plasmid was derived from a plasmid made by: pMXs is from Dr. Toshio Kitamura of the University of Tokyo, the Institute of Medical Science. If you use this plasmid in a paper, please cite: Retrovirus-mediated gene transfer and expression cloning: powerful tools in functional genomics. Exp Hematol. 2003 Nov;31(11):1007-14. Kitamura T, Koshino Y, Shibata F, Oki T, Nakajima H, Nosaka T, Kumagai H.
Terms and licenses: Academic/Nonprofit Terms; Industry Terms: Not Available to Industry
How to cite: pMXs-EGFP-ERas-IP was a gift from Shinya Yamanaka (Addgene plasmid # 13826 ; http://n2t.net/addgene:13826 ; RRID:Addgene_13826)
