[The description below was written by a language model from this plasmid's Addgene catalogue record.]
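Description:
pMXs-EGFP-ERas-IP is a retroviral mammalian expression plasmid built on the pMX-EGFP-gw-IP backbone (about 6.9 kb without insert), a derivative of the pMXs family of Moloney-type retroviral vectors. It is propagated in E. coli as a high-copy plasmid under ampicillin selection. Transduced or transfected mammalian cells can be selected with puromycin. The "IP" in the name conventionally denotes an IRES-puromycin resistance cassette placed downstream of the cloning site, which would couple drug resistance to the same transcript as the insert. No feature table is provided, so this arrangement, the promoter and the exact layout of the LTRs and packaging signal are not explicitly documented. In vectors of this family, expression is normally driven from the 5′ LTR, and the plasmid is introduced into a packaging cell line to produce replication-defective virus.

The payload is the wild-type mouse ERas coding sequence (roughly 700 bp), which encodes a Ras-related small GTPase also known as HRas2 or ecat5. It is fused at its N terminus to EGFP supplied by the backbone, a placement that leaves the C terminus of ERas free. This matters for Ras-family proteins, whose membrane targeting depends on C-terminal lipid-modification motifs. The "gw" in the backbone name suggests a Gateway-compatible parent, although the record lists restriction enzyme cloning as the method used.

The associated publication examined the differential membrane localization of ERas and Rheb, two Ras-related proteins in the PI3-kinase/mTOR pathway. The construct therefore suits stable expression of fluorescently tagged ERas to visualize its subcellular distribution in live or fixed mammalian cells and to study its signalling.
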