>Addgene plasmid #13826 | pMXs-EGFP-ERas-IP | addgene partial sequence | sequence record 20059 | EGFP-C 5'-CATGGTCCTGCTGGAGTTCGTG-3'
GGACGAGCTGTAAAGTCCGGCCGGACTCAGATCTCGAATCAAACAAGTTTGTACAAAAAAGCAGGCTGGG
GAATGGCTTTGCCTACAAAGTCTAGCATCTTGGACCTGAGCTCCGGCACCCCATGCACCAGATCTCCAGA
GGAAAGTCACGAGGCTTGGGCACAGTGCAAAGATGCTGGCAGGCAGCTACCCGAGTACAAGGCAGTGGTG
GTGGGTGCAAGTGGTGTTGGTAAAAGTGCTCTCACCATCCAGATGACTCACCAATGCTTCGTGAAAGACC
ATGACCCCACTATCCAAGATTCCTACTGGAAGGAAGTGGCCAGGGACAACGGAGGCTACATTCTAAATGT
TCTGGATACATCTGGGCAGGATATTCACCGGGCTCTGCGTGACCAGTGCTTGGCATCTGGTGATGGTGTG
CTGGGCGTCTTTGCTCTTGACGACCCCTCGTCTCTGGACCAGTTGCAGCAGATATGGTCCACCTGGACCC
CTCACCACAAGCAGCCTCTGGTACTAGTGGGCAACAAGTGTGACCTGGTGACCACTGCTGGAGATGCTCA
TGCTGCCGCAGCCCTCCTTGCTCACAAGTTGGGGGCCCCCTTGGTGAAGACCTCAGCCAAGACGCGGCAA
GGTGTGGAGGAAGCCTTTGCCCTGCTTGTCCATGAGATTCAGAGGGCCCAGGAGGCTGTGGCCGAATCAA
GCAAGAAGACCCGACACCAGAAAGCCGTGTGTAGCTGTGGCTGCTCTGTAG
